Addgene plasmid #42521: pF2-DTA
Depositing lab: Terry Magnuson. Depositing organization: University of North Carolina at Chapel Hill. Publication: A Novel Selection Marker for Efficient DNA Cloning and Recombineering in E. coli. Jang CW, Magnuson T. PLoS One. 2013;8(2):e57075. doi: 10.1371/journal.pone.0057075. Epub 2013 Feb 20. PubMed 23437314.
Backbone
  Vector backbone: pF2
  Total vector size (bp): 3253
  Vector type: Mouse Targeting
  Selectable markers: mFabI
Growth in bacteria
  Bacterial resistance: Triclosan
  Growth temperature: 30°C
  Growth strain: DH5alpha
  Growth instructions: Can be propagated in any E. coli strain. When grown on agar plates, 32 deg C incubation will yield larger colonies compared to 37 deg C grown ones. The colony size difference varies depending on the host strain. In broth culture, 37 deg C culture may produce higher yield of plasmid DNA. Use 1 micromolar triclosan for selection on plate and in broth cultures. Triclosan can be purchased from VWR (Cat. No. 80511-110. TRICLOSAN ANTIBIOTIC 1GM, Supplier: EMD Millipore, 647950-1GM). The triclosan powder is dissolved in pure DMSO in 50 millimolar and 1 millimolar (1000X) stocks and aliquoted, stored in -20.
  Copy number: High Copy
Gene/Insert
  Gene/Insert name: EF1a-DTA
  Insert size (bp): 2581
Terms and licenses: Academic/Nonprofit Terms; Industry Terms: Not Available to Industry
How to cite: pF2-DTA was a gift from Terry Magnuson (Addgene plasmid # 42521 ; http://n2t.net/addgene:42521 ; RRID:Addgene_42521)
