[The description below was written by a language model from this plasmid's Addgene catalogue record and pLannotate feature annotations shown in this document.]
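Description:
pF2-DTA is a mouse gene-targeting plasmid built on the pF2 backbone, a pBluescript-like, high-copy E. coli vector in which the usual antibiotic resistance gene is replaced by mFabI, a variant of the E. coli enoyl-ACP reductase gene fabI. Extra FabI activity lets cells tolerate triclosan, an inhibitor of this fatty-acid synthesis enzyme, so the plasmid is selected with triclosan rather than a conventional antibiotic. The feature table shows the fabI coding sequence next to a ColE1/pUC-type origin. It also shows pBluescript remnants: a fragment of the AmpR promoter (possibly what drives fabI, though the record does not say), f1 origin fragments, lacZα and lac promoter/operator elements, and T7 and T3 promoters flanking the cloning region.

The payload is an EF1a-DTA negative-selection cassette. The annotation places the human EF-1α core promoter and parts of its intron A upstream of the diphtheria toxin fragment A coding sequence, followed by an SV40 small t intron and a bovine growth hormone polyadenylation signal. A fragment of the mouse PGK promoter is also detected just before DTA, and a single loxP site lies upstream of the cassette; the record does not explain the role of either. In targeting vectors, DTA sits outside the homology arms, so random integrants that retain it are killed while correct homologous recombinants lose it. The plasmid therefore serves as a recipient backbone for assembling targeting constructs by cloning or recombineering. Triclosan selection leaves standard resistance markers free for use elsewhere.

The catalogue lists a total vector size of 3,253 bp and an insert of 2,581 bp, whereas the depositor's full sequence is 5,919 nt. The listed size probably refers to the backbone alone.
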