Features (pLannotate 1.2.2; 24 found; start..end, strand, type, name):
     98..169     -  promoter       AmpR promoter (fragment): bla
    196..432     +  rep_origin     f1 ori (fragment) (sequence partly withheld): f1 bacteriophage origin of replication; arrow indicates direction of (+) strand synthesis
    430..660     -  rep_origin     f1 ori (fragment) (sequence partly withheld): f1 bacteriophage origin of replication; arrow indicates direction of (+) strand synthesis
    665..822     -  CDS            lacZα (fragment): LacZα fragment of β-galactosidase; lacZ fragment
    825..843     +  promoter       T7 promoter: promoter for bacteriophage T7 RNA polymerase
    852..873     -  misc_feature   MCS (fragment): pBluescript multiple cloning site
    926..959     -  protein_bind   loxP: Cre-mediated recombination occurs in the 8-bp core sequence (GCATACAT). Cre recombinase
   1055..1081    +  CDS            small t antigen (fragment): SV40 (simian virus 40) small t antigen
   1107..1318    +  promoter       EF-1α core promoter: core promoter for human elongation factor EF-1α
   1319..1428    +  intron         EF-1α intron A (fragment): intron upstream of the start codon of human EF-1α
   2054..2257    +  intron         EF-1α intron A: truncated intron upstream of the start codon of human EF-1α
   2287..2542    +  promoter       PGK promoter (fragment): mouse phosphoglycerate kinase 1 promoter
   2569..3141    +  CDS            DTA: diphtheria toxin fragment A; Corynebacterium diphtheriae tox
   3144..3216    +  CDS            small t antigen (fragment): SV40 (simian virus 40) small t antigen
   3218..3283    +  intron         small t intron: SV40 (simian virus 40) small t antigen intron
   3357..3581    +  polyA_signal   bGH poly(A) signal: bovine growth hormone polyadenylation signal
   3585..3606    +  promoter       SV40 promoter (fragment): SV40 enhancer and early promoter
   3628..3646    -  promoter       T3 promoter: promoter for bacteriophage T3 RNA polymerase
   3691..3707    -  protein_bind   lac operator: The lac repressor binds to the lac operator to inhibit transcription in E. coli. This inhibition can be relieved by adding lactose or isopropyl-β-D-thiogalactopyranoside (IPTG). lac repressor encoded by lacI
   3715..3745    -  promoter       lac promoter: promoter for the E. coli lac operon
   3760..3781    -  protein_bind   CAP binding site: CAP binding activates transcription in the presence of cAMP. E. coli catabolite activator protein
   3794..3886    -  CDS            lacI (fragment): lac repressor; lacI; The lac repressor binds to the lac operator to inhibit transcription in E. coli. This inhibition can be relieved by adding lactose or isopropyl-β-D-thiogalactopyranoside (IPTG).
   4069..4657    -  rep_origin     ori: high-copy-number ColE1/pMB1/pBR322/pUC origin of replication
   4879..5664    -  CDS            fabI: FABI_ECOLI - Also known as envM. Experimental evidence at protein level: Swiss-Prot protein existence level 1. Catalyzes the reduction of a carbon-carbon double bond in an enoyl moiety that is covalently linked to an acyl carrier protein (ACP). Involved in the elongation cycle of fatty acid which are used in the lipid metabolism and in the biotin biosynthesis. From Escherichia coli (strain K12).
>Addgene plasmid #42521 | pF2-DTA | depositor full sequence | sequence record 57365 | pF2-DTA sequence 5919 bps
AACCCTTTCATGGCGATGGCTGGGACGGTTCAGACCTTGCCGAATATTCTCCAGCACCGTCTCCATGTTT
TCACCACAACAGCTATTCGGCTCGGTCTCAGGGTTATTGTCTCATGAGCGGATACATATTTGAATGTATT
TAGAAAAATAAACAAATAGGGGTTCCGCGCACATTTCCCCGAAAAGTGCCACCTG
[124 nt withheld, positions 196-319]
C
[91 nt withheld, positions 321-411]
AGGGTGATGGTTCACGTAGTGAACCATCACCCT
[91 nt withheld, positions 445-535]
G
[124 nt withheld, positions 537-660]
CCCATTCGCCATTCAGGCTGCGCAACTGTTGGGAAGGGCGATCGGTGCGGGCCTCTTCGCTATTACGCCA
GCTGGCGAAAGGGGGATGTGCTGCAAGGCGATTAAGTTGGGTAACGCCAGGGTTTTCCCAGTCACGACGT
TGTAAAACGACGGCCAGTGAATTGTAATACGACTCACTATAGGGCGAATTGGGTACCGGGCCCCCCCTCG
AGGCCGGCCTTAAGACGTCGCGAGATCTCAATTGTACATCGATTCCCGGGCTAGCATAACTTCGTATAAT
GTATGCTATACGAAGTTATCCGGATGCATCTAGATATCCGCGGTCGACAAGCTTGAATTCGCGGCCGCTT
AATTAAGGCGCGCCGTTTAGCTTGATTTATAAAGGTAGCAGATCTGGACCTTCTAGGTCTTGAAAGGAGT
GGGAATTGGCTCCGGTGCCCGTCAGTGGGCAGAGCGCACATCGCCCACAGTCCCCGAGAAGTTGGGGGGA
GGGGTCGGCAATTGAACCGGTGCCTAGAGAAGGTGGCGCGGGGTAAACTGGGAAAGTGATGTCGTGTACT
GGCTCCGCCTTTTTCCCGAGGGTGGGGGAGAACCGTATATAAGTGCAGTAGTCGCCGTGAACGTTCTTTT
TCGCAACGGGTTTGCCGCCAGAACACAGGTAAGTGCCGTGTGTGGTTCCCGCTGGCCTGGCCTCTTTACG
GGTTATGGCCCTTGCGTGCCTTGAATTACTTCCACCTGGCTGCAGTACGTGATTCTTGATCCCGAGCTTC
GGGTTGGAAGTGGGTGGGAGAGTTCGAGGCCTTGCGCTTAAGGAGCCCCTTCGCCTCGTGCTTGAGTTGA
GGCCTGGCCTGGGCGCTGGGGCCGCCGCGTGCGAATCTGGTGGCACCTTCGCGCCTGTCTCGCTGCTTTC
GATAAGTCTCTAGCCATTTAAAATTTTTGATGACCTGCTGCGACGCTTTTTTTCTGGCAAGATAGTCTTG
TAAATGCGGGCCAAGATCTGCACACTGGTATTTCGGTTTTTGGGGCCGCGGGCGGCGACGGGGCCCGTGC
GTCCCAGCGCACATGTTCGGCGAGGCGGGGCCTGCGAGCGCGGCCACCGAGAATCGGACGGGGGTAGTCT
CAAGCTGGCCGGCCTGCTCTGGTGCCTGGCCTCGCGCCGCCGTGTATCGCCCCGCCCTGGGCGGCAAGGC
TGGCCCGGTCGGCACCAGTTGCGTGAGCGGAAAGATGGCCGCTTCCCGGCCCTGCTGCAGGGAGCTCAAA
ATGGAGGACGCGGCGCTCGGGAGAGCGGGCGGGTGAGTCACCCACACAAAGGAAAAGGGCCTTTCCGTCC
TCAGCCGTCGCTTCATGTGACTCCACGGAGTACCGGGCGCCGTCCAGGCACCTCGATTAGTTCTCGAGCT
TTTGGAGTACGTCGTCTTTAGGTTGGGGGGAGGGGTTTTATGCGATGGAGTTTCCCCACACTGAGTGGGT
GGAGACTGAAGTTAGGCCAGCTTGGCACTTGATGTAATTCTCCTTGGAATTTGCCCTTTTTGAGTTTGGA
TCTTGGTTCATTCTCAAGCCTCAGACAGTGGTTCAAAGTTTTTTTCTTCCATTTCAGGTGTCGTGAGGAA
TTAGCTTGGTAGGATCCACTAGTCTCGTGCAGATGGACAGCACCGCTGAGCAATGGAAGCGGGTAGGCCT
TTGGGGCAGCGGCCAATAGCAGCTTTGCTCCTTCGCTTTCTGGGCTCAGAGGCTGGGAAGGGGTGGGTCC
GGGGGCGGGCTCAGGGGCGGGCTCAGGGGCGGGGCGGGCGCCCGAAGGTCCTCCGGAGGCCCGGCATTCT
GCACGCTTCAAAAGCGCACGTCTGCCGCGCTGTTCTCCTCTTCCTCATCTCCGGGCCTTTCGACCTGCAG
GTCCTCGCCATGGATCCTGATGATGTTGTTGATTCTTCTAAATCTTTTGTGATGGAAAACTTTTCTTCGT
ACCACGGGACTAAACCTGGTTATGTAGATTCCATTCAAAAAGGTATACAAAAGCCAAAATCTGGTACACA
AGGAAATTATGACGATGATTGGAAAGGGTTTTATAGTACCGACAATAAATACGACGCTGCGGGATACTCT
GTAGATAATGAAAACCCGCTCTCTGGAAAAGCTGGAGGCGTGGTCAAAGTGACGTATCCAGGACTGACGA
AGGTTCTCGCACTAAAAGTGGATAATGCCGAAACTATTAAGAAAGAGTTAGGTTTAAGTCTCACTGAACC
GTTGATGGAGCAAGTCGGAACGGAAGAGTTTATCAAAAGGTTCGGTGATGGTGCTTCGCGTGTAGTGCTC
AGCCTTCCCTTCGCTGAGGGGAGTTCTAGCGTTGAATATATTAATAACTGGGAACAGGCGAAAGCGTTAA
GCGTAGAACTTGAGATTAATTTTGAAACCCGTGGAAAACGTGGCCAAGATGCGATGTATGAGTATATGGC
TCAAGCCTGTGCAGGAAATCGTGTCAGGCGATCTCTTTGTGAAGGAACCTTACTTCTGTGGTGTGACATA
ATTGGACAAACTACCTACAGAGATTTAAAGCTCTAAGGTAAATATAAAATTTTTAAGTGTATAATGTGTT
AAACTACTGATTCTAATTGTTTGTGTATTTTAGATTCCAACCTATGGAACTGATGAATGGGAGCAGTGGT
GGAATGCAGATCCTAGAGCTCGCTGATCAGCCTCGACTGTGCCTTCTAGTTGCCAGCCATCTGTTGTTTG
CCCCTCCCCCGTGCCTTCCTTGACCCTGGAAGGTGCCACTCCCACTGTCCTTTCCTAATAAAATGAGGAA
ATTGCATCGCATTGTCTGAGTAGGTGTCATTCTATTCTGGGGGGTGGGGTGGGGCAGGACAGCAAGGGGG
AGGATTGGGAAGACAATAGCAGGCATGCTGGGGATGCGGTGGGCTCTATGGCTTCTGAGGCGGAAAGAAC
CAGCTGGGGCTCGACCAGCTTTTGTTCCCTTTAGTGAGGGTTAATTTCGAGCTTGGCGTAATCATGGTCA
TAGCTGTTTCCTGTGTGAAATTGTTATCCGCTCACAATTCCACACAACATACGAGCCGGAAGCATAAAGT
GTAAAGCCTGGGGTGCCTAATGAGTGAGCTAACTCACATTAATTGCGTTGCGCTCACTGCCCGCTTTCCA
GTCGGGAAACCTGTCGTGCCAGCTGCATTAATGAATCGGCCAACGCGCGGGGAGAGGCGGTTTGCGTATT
GGGCGCTCTTCCGCTTCCTCGCTCACTGACTCGCTGCGCTCGGTCGTTCGGCTGCGGCGAGCGGTATCAG
CTCACTCAAAGGCGGTAATACGGTTATCCACAGAATCAGGGGATAACGCAGGAAAGAACATGTGAGCAAA
AGGCCAGCAAAAGGCCAGGAACCGTAAAAAGGCCGCGTTGCTGGCGTTTTTCCATAGGCTCCGCCCCCCT
GACGAGCATCACAAAAATCGACGCTCAAGTCAGAGGTGGCGAAACCCGACAGGACTATAAAGATACCAGG
CGTTTCCCCCTGGAAGCTCCCTCGTGCGCTCTCCTGTTCCGACCCTGCCGCTTACCGGATACCTGTCCGC
CTTTCTCCCTTCGGGAAGCGTGGCGCTTTCTCATAGCTCACGCTGTAGGTATCTCAGTTCGGTGTAGGTC
GTTCGCTCCAAGCTGGGCTGTGTGCACGAACCCCCCGTTCAGCCCGACCGCTGCGCCTTATCCGGTAACT
ATCGTCTTGAGTCCAACCCGGTAAGACACGACTTATCGCCACTGGCAGCAGCCACTGGTAACAGGATTAG
CAGAGCGAGGTATGTAGGCGGTGCTACAGAGTTCTTGAAGTGGTGGCCTAACTACGGCTACACTAGAAGG
ACAGTATTTGGTATCTGCGCTCTGCTGAAGCCAGTTACCTTCGGAAAAAGAGTTGGTAGCTCTTGATCCG
GCAAACAAACCACCGCTGGTAGCGGTGGTTTTTTTGTTTGCAAGCAGCAGATTACGCGCAGAAAAAAAGG
ATCTCAAGAAGATCCTTTGATCTTTTCTACGGGGTCTGACGCTCAGTGGAACGAAAACTCACGTTAAGGG
ATTTTGGTCATGAGATTATCAAAAAGGATCTTCACCTAGATCCTTTTAAATTAAAAATGAAGTTTTAAAT
CAATCTAAAGTATATATGAGTAAACTTGGTCTGACAGTTACCAATGCTTAATCAGTGAGGCCGCCCATCT
TTACCAACAGAACGATTATTTCAGTTCGAGTTCGTTCATTGCAGCAATGCTGAAACCGCCGTCAACGTGG
ACCACTTCACCGGAGATACCGGCAGAGAGATCGGAGCACAGGAATGCCGCAGAGTTACCCACATCTTCAA
TAGTAACGGTACGGCGAATCGGGGTAACGGCTTCGCAATGAGCCAGCATTTTGCGGAAGTCTTTGATACC
GGAGGCCGCCAGAGTACGGATCGGACCAGCAGAGATGGCGTTAACACGCACACCTTCCGGACCCATCGCG
TTCGCCATATAGCGCACGTTCGCTTCCAGAGACGCTTTTGCCAGACCCATAACGTTGTAGTTCGGGATAG
CGCGCTCAGCGCCAAGGTAGGAAAGGGTCAGCAGGGCAGAACCCGGATTCAGCATGGAGCGGCAAGCTTT
TGCCATTGCAACGAAGCTGTAGGAGCTGATGTCGTGGGCAATTTTGAAGCCTTCACGGGTAACGGCGTTA
ACATAGTCACCATCCAGCTGATCGCCAGGTGCAAAAACAATAGAGTGTACGAAACCGTCAAATTTCGGCC
AAACTTTCCCCAGTTCAGCGAACATGGTGTCGATGCTGGCATCTTCTGCAACATCGCACTGCAGAACGAT
GTCAGAACCCAATTGAGCGGCAAATTCTTCTACGCGGCCTTTCAGTTTGTCGTTCTGGTAGGTGAATGCC
AGTTCAGCTCCTTCGCGGTGCATCGCCTGAGCGATACCGTAGGCGATGGATAGTTTGCTGGCAACACCGG
TTACCAGAATGCGCTTACCGGAAAGAAAACCCATAGCTTTAATCCTTATTGTTGATGCTTGTTGTGCCTG
AAAATCAGGCGATTCGTCGTTTTAGTAAACAGTACGAACAGATAAACGGTTATTATAATCAACCTGGCTG
TGAGTAGCTATAGTTGCCAGGTCCGACCGGAGCAGGCTGCGGCAGGGGGGGCGCTTTTCCCCTCACCCTA
ACCCTCTCCCCAGAGGGGCGAGGGGACCGTATTGTGCAAATATTGTTACCCCAGCAACAAACAGGCTCAT
ACAGCCCCT
