>Addgene plasmid #42521 | pF2-DTA | addgene partial sequence | sequence record 60485 | M13_pUC_fwd
GGGCGAATTGGGTACCGGGCCCCCCCTCGAGGCCGGCCTTAAGACGTCGCGAGATCTCAATTGTACATCG
ATTCCCGGGCTAGCATAACTTCGTATAATGTATGCTATACGAAGTTATCCGGATGCATCTAGATATCCGC
GGTCGACAAGCTTGAATTCGCGGCCGCTTAATTAAGGCGCGCCGTTTAGCTTGATTTATAAAGGTAGCAG
ATCTGGACCTTCTAGGTCTTGAAAGGAGTGGGAATTGGCTCCGGTGCCCGTCAGTGGGCAGAGCGCACAT
CGCCCACAGTCCCCGAGAAGTTGGGGGGAGGGGTCGGCAATTGAACCGGTGCCTAGAGAAGGTGGCGCGG
GGTAAACTGGGAAAGTGATGTCGTGTACTGGCTCCGCCTTTTTCCCGAGGGTGGGGGAGAACCGTATATA
AGTGCAGTAGTCGCCGTGAACGTTCTTTTTCGCAACGGGTTTGCCGCCAGAACACAGGTAAGTGCCGTGT
GTGGTTCCCGCTGGCCTGGCCTCTTTACGGGTTATGGCCCTTGCGTGCCTTGAATTACTTCCACCTGGCT
GCAGTACGTGATTCTTGATCCCGAGCTTCGGGTTGGAAGTGGGTGGGAGAGTTCGAGGCCTTGCGCTTAA
GGAGCCCCTTCGCCTCGTGCTTGAGTTGAGGCCTGGCCTGGGCGCTGGGGCCGCCGCGTGCGAATCTGGT
GGCACCTTCGCGCCTGTCTCGCTGCTTTCGATAAGTCTCTAGCCATTTAAAATTTTTGATGACCTGCTGC
GACGCTTTTTTTCTGG
