>Addgene plasmid #42521 | pF2-DTA | addgene partial sequence | sequence record 60491 | pBR322ori-3 5'-tttgtttgcaagcagcagat-3'
TTTTCTACGGGGTCTGACGCTCAGTGGAACGAAAACTCACGTTAAGGGATTTTGGTCATGAGATTATCAA
AAAGGATCTTCACCTAGATCCTTTTAAATTAAAAATGAAGTTTTAAATCAATCTAAAGTATATATGAGTA
AACTTGGTCTGACAGTTACCAATGCTTAATCAGTGAGGCCGCCCATCTTTACCAACAGAACGATTATTTC
AGTTCGAGTTCGTTCATTGCAGCAATGCTGAAACCGCCGTCAACGTGGACCACTTCACCGGAGATACCGG
CAGAGAGATCGGAGCACAGGAATGCCGCAGAGTTACCCACATCTTCAATAGTAACGGTACGGCGAATCGG
GGTAACGGCTTCGCAATGAGCCAGCATTTTGCGGAAGTCTTTGATACCGGAGGCCGCCAGAGTACGGATC
GGACCAGCAGAGATGGCGTTAACACGCACACCTTCCGGACCCATCGCGTTCGCCATATAGCGCACGTTCG
CTTCCAGAGACGCTTTTGCCAGACCCATAACGTTGTAGTTCGGGATAGCGCGCTCAGCGCCAAGGTAGGA
AAGGGTCAGCAGGGCAGAACCCGGATTCAGCATGGAGCGGCAAGCTTTTGCCATTGCAACGAAGCTGTAG
GAGCTGATGTCGTGGGCAATTTTGAAGCCTTCACGGGTAACGGCGTTAACATAGTCACCATCCAGCTGAT
CGCCAGGTGCAAAAACAATAGAGTGTACGAAACCGTCAAATTTCGGCCAAACTTTCCCCAGTTCAGCGAA
CATGGTGTCGATGCTGGCATCTTCTGCAACATCGCACTGCAGAACGATGTCAGAACC
