>Addgene plasmid #42521 | pF2-DTA | addgene partial sequence | sequence record 60493 | EF1a_f
TTGGTAGGATCCACTAGTCTCGTGCAGATGGACAGCACCGCTGAGCAATGGAAGCGGGTAGGCCTTTGGG
GCAGCGGCCAATAGCAGCTTTGCTCCTTCGCTTTCTGGGCTCAGAGGCTGGGAAGGGGTGGGTCCGGGGG
CGGGCTCAGGGGCGGGCTCAGGGGCGGGGCGGGCGCCCGAAGGTCCTCCGGAGGCCCGGCATTCTGCACG
CTTCAAAAGCGCACGTCTGCCGCGCTGTTCTCCTCTTCCTCATCTCCGGGCCTTTCGACCTGCAGGTCCT
CGCCATGGATCCTGATGATGTTGTTGATTCTTCTAAATCTTTTGTGATGGAAAACTTTTCTTCGTACCAC
GGGACTAAACCTGGTTATGTAGATTCCATTCAAAAAGGTATACAAAAGCCAAAATCTGGTACACAAGGAA
ATTATGACGATGATTGGAAAGGGTTTTATAGTACCGACAATAAATACGACGCTGCGGGATACTCTGTAGA
TAATGAAAACCCGCTCTCTGGAAAAGCTGGAGGCGTGGTCAAAGTGACGTATCCAGGACTGACGAAGGTT
CTCGCACTAAAAGTGGATAATGCCGAAACTATTAAGAAAGAGTTAGGTTTAAGTCTCACTGAACCGTTGA
TGGAGCAAGTCGGAACGGAAGAGTTTATCAAAAGGTTCGGTGATGGTGCTTCGCGTGTAGTGCTCAGCCT
TCCCTTCGCTGAGGGGAGTTCTAGCGTTGAATATATTAATAACTGGGAACAGGCGAAAGCGTTAAGCGTA
GAACTTGAGATTAATTTTGAAACCCG
